Addgene plasmid #148096: pnYC-NpM-NcPan2_1-400_Y
Purpose: Bacterial Expression of NcPAN2_1-400
Depositing lab: Elisa Izaurralde. Depositing organization: Max Planck Institute for Developmental Biology. Publication: An asymmetric PAN3 dimer recruits a single PAN2 exonuclease to mediate mRNA deadenylation and decay. Jonas S, Christie M, Peter D, Bhandari D, Loh B, Huntzinger E, Weichenrieder O, Izaurralde E. Nat Struct Mol Biol. 2014 Jul;21(7):599-608. doi: 10.1038/nsmb.2837. Epub 2014 Jun 1. PubMed 24880343.
Backbone
  Vector backbone: Unknown
  Vector type: Bacterial Expression
Growth in bacteria
  Bacterial resistance: Chloramphenicol, 25 μg/mL
  Growth temperature: 37°C
  Growth strain: DH5alpha
  Copy number: Low Copy
Gene/Insert
  Gene/Insert name: NcPAN2_1-400
  Species: Neurospora crassa
  Cloning method: Unknown
Terms and licenses: Academic/Nonprofit Terms; Industry Terms: Not Available to Industry
Depositor comments: ORF extracted from N. crassa Databank: NCU10733.7 Plasmids from this collection were made available to the research community and donated after the lab closed. Please note that the sequence provided by the depositing laboratory may be theoretical/predicted or based on Sanger sequencing results. There may be discrepancies between sequencing results obtained by Addgene and the depositor sequence. If an Addgene verified sequence is not available, please contact before placing your order to request that our lab fully sequence the plasmid.
How to cite: pnYC-NpM-NcPan2_1-400_Y was a gift from Elisa Izaurralde (Addgene plasmid # 148096 ; http://n2t.net/addgene:148096 ; RRID:Addgene_148096)
