[The description below was written by a language model from this plasmid's Addgene catalogue record and pLannotate feature annotations shown in this document.]
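Description:
pnYC-NpM-NcPan2_1-400_Y is a bacterial expression plasmid of 6,665 nt for producing an N-terminal fragment (residues 1–400) of the PAN2 deadenylase subunit from Neurospora crassa in E. coli. The catalogue lists the backbone as unknown. The feature table, however, shows a p15A origin of replication, a chloramphenicol acetyltransferase gene driven by its own cat promoter, and several disrupted pieces of a tetracycline resistance gene with its promoter, a pattern typical of pACYC-type vectors. The plasmid is selected with chloramphenicol and is recorded as low copy. Because p15A is compatible with ColE1-type origins, the plasmid can be maintained alongside a second expression vector in the same cell, which suits co-expression of partner proteins. Short fragments annotated as RSF ori, IS1 and resD appear to be backbone remnants rather than functional parts.

The expression cassette interrupts the tetracycline gene. It consists of a T7 promoter followed by a lac operator, the phage T7 gene 10 ribosome binding site, a cytosolic maltose binding protein (MBP) coding sequence lacking a signal peptide, the PAN2 1–400 coding sequence, and a T7 terminator. This arrangement suggests an N-terminal MBP fusion intended to aid solubility and affinity purification, with IPTG-inducible transcription in hosts that supply T7 RNA polymerase. No lacI gene is annotated on the plasmid. A short match to a T7 gene 10B-derived solubility tag lies downstream of the insert, and whether it is translated is not stated. The associated publication concerns recruitment of PAN2 by an asymmetric PAN3 dimer, which fits a role for this construct in recombinant protein production for structural and biochemical studies.
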