Features (pLannotate 1.2.2; 18 found; start..end, strand, type, name):
    739..834     -  CDS            resD (fragment): REDF_ECOLI - Also known as D. Protein inferred from homology: Swiss-Prot protein existence level 3. Acts as a repressor of transcription and as a site-specific resolvase that cleaves at the RfsF site. From Escherichia coli (strain K12).
    824..881     +  CDS            TcR (fragment): tetracycline efflux protein; tet; confers resistance to tetracycline
    878..971     -  CDS            TcR (fragment): tetracycline efflux protein; tet; confers resistance to tetracycline
   1475..2375    -  CDS            TcR (fragment): tetracycline efflux protein; tet; confers resistance to tetracycline
   2402..2420    +  promoter       T7 promoter: promoter for bacteriophage T7 RNA polymerase
   2421..2445    +  protein_bind   lac operator: The lac repressor binds to the lac operator to inhibit transcription in E. coli. This inhibition can be relieved by adding lactose or isopropyl-β-D-thiogalactopyranoside (IPTG). lac repressor encoded by lacI
   2460..2482    +  RBS            RBS: efficient ribosome binding site from bacteriophage T7 gene 10 (Olins and Rangwala, 1989)
   2493..3589    +  CDS            MBP (fragment): maltose binding protein from E. coli; malE (mutated); This version of the gene does not encode a signal sequence, so MBP will remain in the cytosol.
   3632..4831    +  CDS            par-1 (fragment): PAN2_NEUCR - Also known as pan2 From Neurospora crassa (strain ATCC 24698 / 74-OR23-1A / CBS 708.71 / DSM 1257 / FGSC 987).
   4854..4903    +  CDS            SET1 (fragment): solubility-enhancement tag derived from T7 phage gene 10B
   4911..4958    +  terminator     T7 terminator: transcription terminator for bacteriophage T7 RNA polymerase
   4981..5085    -  CDS            TcR (fragment): tetracycline efflux protein; tet; confers resistance to tetracycline
   5133..5161    -  promoter       tet promoter: E. coli promoter for tetracycline efflux protein gene
   5273..5818    +  rep_origin     p15A ori: Plasmids containing the medium-copy-number p15A origin of replication can be propagated in E. coli cells that contain a second plasmid with the ColE1 origin.
   5906..5961    +  rep_origin     RSF ori (fragment): Plasmids containing the RSF 1030 origin of replication can be propagated in E. coli cells that contain additional plasmids with compatible origins.
   6080..6223    -  mobile_element IS1 (fragment): prokaryotic transposable element IS1
   6344..6446    +  promoter       cat promoter: promoter of the E. coli cat gene encoding chloramphenicol acetyltransferase
   6447..441     +  CDS            CmR (across the origin): chloramphenicol acetyltransferase; cat; confers resistance to chloramphenicol
>Addgene plasmid #148096 | pnYC-NpM-NcPan2_1-400_Y | depositor full sequence | sequence record 290543 | Full Sequence
GGTATGGCAATGAAAGACGGTGAGCTGGTGATATGGGATAGTGTTCACCCTTGTTACACCGTTTTCCATG
AGCAAACTGAAACGTTTTCATCGCTCTGGAGTGAATACCACGACGATTTCCGGCAGTTTCTACACATATA
TTCGCAAGATGTGGCGTGTTACGGTGAAAACCTGGCCTATTTCCCTAAAGGGTTTATTGAGAATATGTTT
TTCGTCTCAGCCAATCCCTGGGTGAGTTTCACCAGTTTTGATTTAAACGTGGCCAATATGGACAACTTCT
TCGCCCCCGTTTTCACCATGGGCAAATATTATACGCAAGGCGACAAGGTGCTGATGCCGCTGGCGATTCA
GGTTCATCATGCCGTCTGTGATGGCTTCCATGTCGGCAGAATGCTTAATGAATTACAACAGTACTGCGAT
GAGTGGCAGGGCGGGGCGTAATTTTTTTAAGGCAGTTATTGGTGCCCTTAAACGCCTGGTGCTACGCCTG
AATAAGTGATAATAAGCGGATGAATGGCAGAAATTCGAAAGCAAATTCGACCCGGTCGTCGGTTCAGGGC
AGGGTCGTTAAATAGCCGCTTATGTCTATTGCTGGTTTACCGGTTTATTGACTACCGGAAGCAGTGTGAC
CGTGTGCTTCTCAAATGCCTGAGGCCAGTTTGCTCAGGCTCTCCCCGTGGAGGTAATAATTGACGATATG
ATCATTTATTCTGCCTCCCAGAGCCTGATAAAAACGGTTAGCGCTTCGTTAATACAGATGTAGGTGTTCC
ACAGGGTAGCCAGCAGCATCCTGCGATGCAGATCCGGAACATAATGGTGCAGGGCGCTTGTTTCGGCGTG
GGTATGGTGGCAGGCCCCGTGGCCGGGGGACTGTTGGGCGCTGCCGGCACCTGTCCTACGAGTTGCATGA
TAAAGAAGACAGTCATAAGTGCGGCGACGATAGTCATGCCCCGCGCCCACCGGAAGGAGCTACCGGACAG
CGGTGCGGACTGTTGTAACTCAGAATAAGAAATGAGGCCGCTCATGGCGTTGACTCTCAGTCATAGTATC
GTGGTATCACCGGTTGGTTCCACTCTCTGTTGCGGGCAACTTCAGCAGCACGTAGGGGACTTCCGCGTTT
CCAGACTTTACGAAACACGGAAACCGAAGACCATTCATGTTGTTGCTCAGGTCGCAGACGTTTTGCAGCA
GCAGTCGCTTCACGTTCGCTCGCGTATCGGTGATTCATTCTGCTAACCAGTAAGGCAACCCCGCCAGCCT
AGCCGGGTCCTCAACGACAGGAGCACGATCATGCGCACCCGTGGCCAGGACCCAACGCTGCCCGAGATGC
GCCGCGTGCGGCTGCTGGAGATGGCGGACGCGATGGATATGTTCTGCCAAGGGTTGGTTTGCGCATTCAC
AGTTCTCCGCAAGAATTGATTGGCTCCAATTCTTGGAGTGGTGAATCCGTTAGCGAGGTGCCGCCGGCTT
CCATTCAGGTCGAGGTGGCCCGGCTCCATGCACCGCGACGCAACGCGGGGAGGCAGACAAGGTATAGGGC
GGCGCCTACAATCCATGCCAACCCGTTCCATGTGCTCGCCGAGGCGGCATAAATCGCCGTGACGATCAGC
GGTCCAGTGATCGAAGTTAGGCTGGTAAGAGCCGCGAGCGATCCTTGAAGCTGTCCCTGATGGTCGTCAT
CTACCTGCCTGGACAGCATGGCCTGCAACGCGGGCATCCCGATGCCGCCGGAAGCGAGAAGAATCATAAT
GGGGAAGGCCATCCAGCCTCGCGTCGCGAACGCCAGCAAGACGTAGCCCAGCGCGTCGGCCGCCATGCCG
GCGATAATGGCCTGCTTCTCGCCGAAACGTTTGGTGGCGGGACCAGTGACGAAGGCTTGAGCGAGGGCGT
GCAAGATTCCGAATACCGCAAGCGACAGGCCGATCATCGTCGCGCTCCAGCGAAAGCGGTCCTCGCCGAA
AATGACCCAGAGCGCTGCCGGCACCTGTCCTACGAGTTGCATGATAAAGAAGACAGTCATAAGTGCGGCG
ACGATAGTCATGCCCCGCGCCCACCGGAAGGAGCTGACTGGGTTGAAGGCTCTCAAGGGCATCGGTCGAC
GCTCTCCCTTATGCGACTCCTGCATTAGGAAGCAGCCCAGTAGTAGGTTGAGGCCGTTGAGCACCGCCGC
CGCAAGGAATGGTGCATGCAAGGAGATGGCGCCCAACAGTCCCCCGGCCACGGGGCCTGCCACCATACCC
ACGCCGAAACAAGCGCTCATGAGCCCGAAGTGGCGAGCCCGATCTTCCCCATCGGTGATGTCGGCGATAT
AGGCGCCAGCAACCGCACCTGTGGCGCCGGTGATGCCGGCCACGATGCGTCCGGCGTAGAGGATCAGACT
AAGATCTCGATCCCGCGAAATTAATACGACTCACTATAGGGGAATTGTGAGCGGATAACAATTCCCCACT
AGTAATAATTTTGTTTAACTTTAAGAAGGAGATATACCATGGAAACTGAAGAAGGTAAACTGGTAATCTG
GATTAACGGCGATAAAGGCTATAACGGTCTCGCTGAAGTCGGTAAGAAATTCGAGAAAGATACCGGAATT
AAAGTCACCGTTGAGCATCCGGATAAACTGGAAGAGAAATTCCCACAGGTTGCGGCAACTGGCGATGGCC
CTGACATTATCTTCTGGGCACACGACCGCTTTGGTGGCTACGCTCAATCTGGCCTGTTGGCTGAAATCAC
CCCGGACAAAGCGTTCCAGGACAAGCTGTATCCGTTTACCTGGGATGCCGTACGTTACAACGGCAAGCTG
ATTGCTTACCCGATCGCTGTTGAAGCGTTATCGCTGATTTATAACAAAGACCTGCTGCCGAACCCGCCAA
AAACCTGGGAAGAGATCCCGGCGCTGGATAAAGAACTGAAAGCGAAAGGTAAGAGCGCCCTGATGTTCAA
CCTGCAAGAACCGTACTTCACCTGGCCGCTGATTGCTGCTGACGGGGGTTATGCGTTCAAGTATGAAAAC
GGCAAGTACGACATTAAAGACGTGGGCGTGGATAACGCTGGCGCGAAAGCGGGTCTGACCTTCCTGGTTG
ACCTGATTAAAAACAAACACATGAATGCAGACACCGATTACTCCATCGCAGAAGCTGCCTTTAATAAAGG
CGAAACAGCGATGACCATCAACGGCCCGTGGGCATGGTCCAACATCGACACCAGCAAAGTGAATTATGGT
GTAACGGTACTGCCGACCTTCAAGGGTCAACCATCCAAACCGTTCGTTGGCGTGCTGAGCGCAGGTATTA
ACGCCGCCAGTCCGAACAAAGAGCTGGCAAAAGAGTTCCTCGAAAACTATCTGCTGACTGATGAAGGTCT
GGAAGCGGTTAATAAAGACAAACCGCTGGGTGCCGTAGCGCTGAAGTCTTACGAGGAAGAGTTGGCGAAA
GATCCACGTATTGCCGCCACGATGGAAAACGCCCAGAAAGGTGAAATCATGCCGAACATCCCGCAGATGT
CCGCTTTCTGGTATGCCGTGCGTACTGCGGTGATCAACGCCGCCAGCGGTCGTCAGACTGTCGATGAAGC
CCTTAAAGACGCGCAGACTGGTACCGGCAGCGGCCTGGAAGTTCTGTTCCAGGGGCCCCATATGGATTCT
CGGGATTGGACCCAGCTGGGCTGTGTTGCCTACCCGTCACCAATCCATCCAGACTACCATGCCGGACCCG
CGTCGACAATAGCCTTCGACAACCAAGATGAGCTGCTATGGATCGGCACCCAAAAGGGCTTTGCCGGCTC
TTTCATCGGCCGCGAGCTCAAGCGATTCACTGCCTTCCGAATACACCCCGAAACCGACGGTCCCCTCCGC
CAATTCCTCTTCGTCGACAAGGGCGTCATCTTCCTCGGAAGCCGGAGCGTCTACATGGCAGCACGTAGTG
GCGTGCCCATCTGGAGTATCCGCCATGAGTCCATGCAGGATCTGCGTGCCATGTCCTTCACCAGCAAGGG
GACCTCCGAGATCCTCGTGGCCGGCTGGCAGAACAAGATGTTGGTGATTGACGTCAACAAGGGTGAGGTC
GTCAAGGAGCTCCCGACACAAGATCAGTACTCCTTCCTCAAGATGAGCCGGTACATTTGCGCGGCAACGA
ACAAGGGCACCGTCAACATACTGGACCCTATCACTTTTACTATCAAGAAACAATGGCAGGCCCACGGGGC
TTTCATCAACGATCTGGACACGTCCAACGACTTTATTGTCACCTGCGGTGGCTCACACAGGCAGACACAC
AACACCCCGGCCATACTCGACCCTTACGTCAAGGTGTTTGACCTGAAGAACATGAGTGCTATGAACCCAG
TTCCCTTTGCGCCGCTGGCCGCTCACGTGAGGATGCACCCGAGGATGTTGACAACGGCCATTGTCGTCAA
CCAGGCGGGCCAGATCCACGTGACGGATCTGTTGAATCCAAGCAACAGCCAGGTCTGCTACACGCAGCCT
CAGGGCGTGGTGCTACATTTCGATGTGTCGAGAACCGGAGAAGGAAAAGCGCTTGCGGATAACAAGCACA
ACACCTACGTCTGGGGATCGCCCAACAAGATCCAGTTTACCGAGATAGGAATCCCGCCTCGGTTGCCGGA
CCCTCCCCAGCCGTCATTGTTGCCGCCAGATCCAGACATGTTGGAGGAATTACCCCTGAGCCGCATCGGC
TTGCCTTATTACCGAGAACAGCTCTTCTCAGCCTTGCCGCCGGATATCATCTCCGATGTGGGCGCTCCTC
CGCAGCAGATCGATCCGAACATCTTGAGCACTCTTACCAAGACCGACTGGGGATACATTGGCCCCAACAA
GTGAGCTAGCCCTAGGAGATCCGGCTGCTAACAAAGCCCGAAAGGAAGCTGAGTTGGCTGCTGCCACCGC
TGAGCAATAACTAGCATAACCCCTTGGGGCCTCTAAACGGGTCTTGAGGGGTTTTTTGCTGAAAGGAGGA
ACTATATCCGGATATCCCGCAAGAGGCCCGGCAGTACCGGCATAACCAAGCCTATGCCTACAGCATCCAG
GGTGACGGTGCCGAGGATGACGATGAGCGCATTGTTAGATTTCATACACGGTGCCTGACTGCGTTAGCAA
TTTAACTGTGATAAACTACCGCATTAAAGCTTATCGATGATAAGCTGTCAAACATGAGAATTACAACTTA
TATCGTATGGGGCTGACTTCAGGTGCTACATTTGAAGAGATAAATTGCACTGAAATCAAGAAATATTTTA
TCTGATTAATAAGATGATCTTCTTGAGATCGTTTTGGTCTGCGCGTAATCTCTTGCTCTGAAAACGAAAA
AACCGCCTTGCAGGGCGGTTTTTCGAAGGTTCTCTGAGCTACCAACTCTTTGAACCGAGGTAACTGGCTT
GGAGGAGCGCAGTCACCAAAACTTGTCCTTTCAGTTTAGCCTTAACCGGCGCATGACTTCAAGACTAACT
CCTCTAAATCAATTACCAGTGGCTGCTGCCAGTGGTGCTTTTGCATGTCTTTCCGGGTTGGACTCAAGAC
GATAGTTACCGGATAAGGCGCAGCGGTCGGACTGAACGGGGGGTTCGTGCATACAGTCCAGCTTGGAGCG
AACTGCCTACCCGGAACTGAGTGTCAGGCGTGGAATGAGACAAACGCGGCCATAACAGCGGAATGACACC
GGTAAACCGAAAGGCAGGAACAGGAGAGCGCACGAGGGAGCCGCCAGGGGGAAACGCCTGGTATCTTTAT
AGTCCTGTCGGGTTTCGCCACCACTGATTTGAGCGTCAGATTTCGTGATGCTTGTCAGGGGGGCGGAGCC
TATGGAAAAACGGCTTTGCCGCGGCCCTCTCACTTCCCTGTTAAGTATCTTCCTGGCATCTTCCAGGAAA
TCTCCGCCCCGTTCGTAAGCCATTTCCGCTCGCCGCAGTCGAACGACCGAGCGTAGCGAGTCAGTGAGCG
AGGAAGCGGAATATATCCTGTATCACATATTCTGCTGACGCACCGGTGCAGCCTTTTTTCTCCTGCCACA
TGAAGCACTTCACTGACACCCTCATCAGTGCCAACATAGTAAGCCAGTATACACTCCCCTAGCGCTGATG
TCCGGCGGTGCTTTTGCCGTTACGCACCACCCCGTCAGTAGCTGAACAGGAGGGACAGCTGATAGAAACA
GAAGCCACTGGAGCACCTCAAAAACACCATCATACACTAAATCAGTAAGTTGGCAGCATCACCCGACGCA
CTTTGCGCCGAATAAATACCTGTGACGGAAGATCACTTCGCAGAATAAATAAATCCTGGTGTCCCTGTTG
ATACCGGGAAGCCCTGGGCCAACTTTTGGCGAAAATGAGACGTTGATCGGCACGTAAGAGGTTCCAACTT
TCACCATAATGAAATAAGATCACTACCGGGCGTATTTTTTGAGTTATCGAGATTTTCAGGAGCTAAGGAA
GCTAAAATGGAGAAAAAAATCACTGGATATACCACCGTTGATATATCCCAATGGCATCGTAAAGAACATT
TTGAGGCATTTCAGTCAGTTGCTCAATGTACCTATAACCAGACCGTTCAGCTGGATATTACGGCCTTTTT
AAAGACCGTAAAGAAAAATAAGCACAAGTTTTATCCGGCCTTTATTCACATTCTTGCCCGCCTGATGAAT
GCTCATCCGGAATTC
